>Addgene plasmid #84604 | 8xGliBS-IVS2-mCherry-NLS-polyA-Tol2 | depositor full sequence | sequence record 161970 | 8xGliBS-IVS2-mCherry-NLS-polyA-Tol2 sequence 5714 bps
CACTTTTCGGGGAAATGTGCGCGGAACCCCTATTTGTTTATTTTTCTAAATACATTCAAATATGTATCCG
CTCATGAGACAATAACCCTGATAAATGCTTCAATAATATTGAAAAAGGAAGAGTATGAGTATTCAACATT
TCCGTGTCGCCCTTATTCCCTTTTTTGCGGCATTTTGCCTTCCTGTTTTTGCTCACCCAGAAACGCTGGT
GAAAGTAAAAGATGCTGAAGATCAGTTGGGTGCACGAGTGGGTTACATCGAACTGGATCTCAACAGCGGT
AAGATCCTTGAGAGTTTTCGCCCCGAAGAACGTTTTCCAATGATGAGCACTTTTAAAGTTCTGCTATGTG
GCGCGGTATTATCCCGTATTGACGCCGGGCAAGAGCAACTCGGTCGCCGCATACACTATTCTCAGAATGA
CTTGGTTGAGTACTCACCAGTCACAGAAAAGCATCTTACGGATGGCATGACAGTAAGAGAATTATGCAGT
GCTGCCATAACCATGAGTGATAACACTGCGGCCAACTTACTTCTGACAACGATCGGAGGACCGAAGGAGC
TAACCGCTTTTTTGCACAACATGGGGGATCATGTAACTCGCCTTGATCGTTGGGAACCGGAGCTGAATGA
AGCCATACCAAACGACGAGCGTGACACCACGATGCCTGTAGCAATGGCAACAACGTTGCGCAAACTATTA
ACTGGCGAACTACTTACTCTAGCTTCCCGGCAACAATTAATAGACTGGATGGAGGCGGATAAAGTTGCAG
GACCACTTCTGCGCTCGGCCCTTCCGGCTGGCTGGTTTATTGCTGATAAATCTGGAGCCGGTGAGCGTGG
GTCTCGCGGTATCATTGCAGCACTGGGGCCAGATGGTAAGCCCTCCCGTATCGTAGTTATCTACACGACG
GGGAGTCAGGCAACTATGGATGAACGAAATAGACAGATCGCTGAGATAGGTGCCTCACTGATTAAGCATT
GGTAACTGTCAGACCAAGTTTACTCATATATACTTTAGATTGATTTAAAACTTCATTTTTAATTTAAAAG
GATCTAGGTGAAGATCCTTTTTGATAATCTCATGACCAAAATCCCTTAACGTGAGTTTTCGTTCCACTGA
GCGTCAGACCCCGTAGAAAAGATCAAAGGATCTTCTTGAGATCCTTTTTTTCTGCGCGTAATCTGCTGCT
TGCAAACAAAAAAACCACCGCTACCAGCGGTGGTTTGTTTGCCGGATCAAGAGCTACCAACTCTTTTTCC
GAAGGTAACTGGCTTCAGCAGAGCGCAGATACCAAATACTGTCCTTCTAGTGTAGCCGTAGTTAGGCCAC
CACTTCAAGAACTCTGTAGCACCGCCTACATACCTCGCTCTGCTAATCCTGTTACCAGTGGCTGCTGCCA
GTGGCGATAAGTCGTGTCTTACCGGGTTGGACTCAAGACGATAGTTACCGGATAAGGCGCAGCGGTCGGG
CTGAACGGGGGGTTCGTGCACACAGCCCAGCTTGGAGCGAACGACCTACACCGAACTGAGATACCTACAG
CGTGAGCTATGAGAAAGCGCCACGCTTCCCGAAGGGAGAAAGGCGGACAGGTATCCGGTAAGCGGCAGGG
TCGGAACAGGAGAGCGCACGAGGGAGCTTCCAGGGGGAAACGCCTGGTATCTTTATAGTCCTGTCGGGTT
TCGCCACCTCTGACTTGAGCGTCGATTTTTGTGATGCTCGTCAGGGGGGCGGAGCCTATGGAAAAACGCC
AGCAACGCGGCCTTTTTACGGTTCCTGGCCTTTTGCTGGCCTTTTGCTCACATGTTCTTTCCTGCGTTAT
CCCCTGATTCTGTGGATAACCGTATTACCGCCTTTGAGTGAGCTGATACCGCTCGCCGCAGCCGAACGAC
CGAGCGCAGCGAGTCAGTGAGCGAGGAAGCGGAAGAGCGCCCAATACGCAAACCGCCTCTCCCCGCGCGT
TGGCCGATTCATTAATGCAGCTGGCACGACAGGTTTCCCGACTGGAAAGCGGGCAGTGAGCGCAACGCAA
TTAATGTGAGTTAGCTCACTCATTAGGCACCCCAGGCTTTACACTTTATGCTTCCGGCTCGTATGTTGTG
TGGAATTGTGAGCGGATAACAATTTCACACAGGAAACAGCTATGACCATGATTACGCCAAGCGCGCAATT
AACCCTCACTAAAGGGAACAAAAGCTGGAGCTCCACCGCGGTGGCGGCCGCTCTAGAACTAGTGGATCTG
CTGGGCTTGCTGAAGGTAGGGGGTCAAGAACCAGAGGTGTAAAGTACTTGAGTAATTTTACTTGATTACT
GTACTTAAGTATTATTTTTGGGGATTTTTACTTTACTTGAGTACAATTAAAAATCAATACTTTTACTTTT
ACTTAATTACATTTTTTTAGAAAAAAAAGTACTTTTTACTCCTTACAATTTTATTTACAGTCAAAAAGTA
CTTATTTTTTGGAGATCACTTGGGCCCGGCTCGAGCGAGCTAACTTGTTTATTGCAGCTTATAATGGTTA
CAAATAAAGCAATAGCATCACAAATTTCACAAATAAAGCATTTTTTTCACTGCATTCTAGTTGTGGTTTG
TCCAAACTCATCAATGTATCTTATCATGTCTGGATCCCCGGGAACAGATTCGCGATCGACCTCGACAAGC
AGGGAACACCCAAGTAGAAGTTCCGACAAGCAGGGAACACCCAAGTAGAAGCTCTCGACCTCGACAAGCA
GGGAACACCCAAGTAGAAGCTCCGACAAGCAGGGAACACCCAAGTAGAAGCTCTCGACCTCGACAAGCAG
GGAACACCCAAGTAGAAGCTCCGACAAGCAGGGAACACCCAAGTAGAAGCTCTCGACCTCGACAAGCAGG
GAACACCCAAGTAGAAGCTCCGACAAGCAGGGAACACCCAAGTAGAAGCTCTCGATCGCGAATCTGTTCC
CGGGGATCCTCTAGAGTCGACCTGCAGGGCCAGCCCAGGCTCCGGGGCACGTAAAAGCGGGGCTGTGAGA
CCGGAGAGCACGGAGCGACCAGCCAGGGCTGAGCTGCGGAGACGGTGAGCAGGGCTGTGCGGGCAGCCAA
GCTAGCGACCGATCCTGAGAACTTCAGGGTGAGTTTGGGGACCCTTGATTGTTCTTTCTTTTTCGCTATT
GTAAAATTCATGTTATATGGAGGGGGCAAAGTTTTCAGGGTGTTGTTTAGAATGGGAAGATGTCCCTTGT
ATCACCATGGACCCTCATGATAATTTTGTTTCTTTCACTTTCTACTCTGTTGACAACCATTGTCTCCTCT
TATTTTCTTTTCATTTTCTGTAACTTTTTCGTTAAACTTTAGCTTGCATTTGTAACGAATTTTTAAATTC
ACTTTTGTTTATTTGTCAGATTGTAAGTACTTTCTCTAATCACTTTTTTTTCAAGGCAATCAGGGTATAT
TATATTGTACTTCAGCACAGTTTTAGAGAACAATTGTTATAATTAAATGATAAGGTAGAATATTTCTGCA
TATAAATTCTGGCTGGCGTGGAAATATTCTTATTGGTAGAAACAACTACACCCTGGTCATCATCCTGCCT
TTCTCTTTATGGTTACAATGATATACACTGTTTGAGATGAGGATAAAATACTCTGAGTCCAAACCGGGCC
CCTCTGCTAACCATGTTCATGCCTTCTTCTCTTTCCTACAGCTCCTGGGCAACGTGCTGGTTGTTGTGCT
GTCTCATCATTTTGGCAAAGAGATCTCCACCATGGTGAGCAAGGGCGAGGAGGATAACATGGCCATCATC
AAGGAGTTCATGCGCTTCAAGGTGCACATGGAGGGCTCCGTGAACGGCCACGAGTTCGAGATCGAGGGCG
AGGGCGAGGGCCGCCCCTACGAGGGCACCCAGACCGCCAAGCTGAAGGTGACCAAGGGTGGCCCCCTGCC
CTTCGCCTGGGACATCCTGTCCCCTCAGTTCATGTACGGCTCCAAGGCCTACGTGAAGCACCCCGCCGAC
ATCCCCGACTACTTGAAGCTGTCCTTCCCCGAGGGCTTCAAGTGGGAGCGCGTGATGAACTTCGAGGACG
GCGGCGTGGTGACCGTGACCCAGGACTCCTCCCTGCAGGACGGCGAGTTCATCTACAAGGTGAAGCTGCG
CGGCACCAACTTCCCCTCCGACGGCCCCGTAATGCAGAAGAAGACCATGGGCTGGGAGGCCTCCTCCGAG
CGGATGTACCCCGAGGACGGCGCCCTGAAGGGCGAGATCAAGCAGAGGCTGAAGCTGAAGGACGGCGGCC
ACTACGACGCTGAGGTCAAGACCACCTACAAGGCCAAGAAGCCCGTGCAGCTGCCCGGCGCCTACAACGT
CAACATCAAGTTGGACATCACCTCCCACAACGAGGACTACACCATCGTGGAACAGTACGAACGCGCCGAG
GGCCGCCACTCCACCGGCGGCATGGACGAGCTGTACAAGTCCGATCCAAAAAAGAAGAGAAAGGTAGATC
CAAAAAAGAAGAGAAAGGTAGATCCAAAAAAGAAGAGAAAGGTAGGGTACAAGAAGTGATAGGAATTCCT
GCAGAAGCTTGATATCGATGGATCCTGTACAAGTAAAGCGGCCGCCACCGCGGTGGAGCTCGAATTAATT
CATCGATGATGATCCAGACATGATAAGATACATTGATGAGTTTGGACAAACCACAACTAGAATGCAGTGA
AAAAAATGCTTTATTTGTGAAATTTGTGATGCTATTGCTTTATTTGTAACCATTATAAGCTGCAATAAAC
AAGTTAACAACAACAATTGCATTCATTTTATGTTTCAGGTTCAGGGGGAGGTGTGGGAGGTTTTTTAAAG
CAAGTAAAACCTCTACAAATGTGGTATGGCTGATTATGATCCTCTAGATCAGATCTAATACTCAAGTACA
ATTTTAATGGAGTACTTTTTTACTTTTACTCAAGTAAGATTCTAGCCAGATACTTTTACTTTTAATTGAG
TAAAATTTTCCCTAAGTACTTGTACTTTCACTTGAGTAAAATTTTTGAGTACTTTTTACACCTCTGTCAA
GAACCATATGCCGGTACCCAATTCGCCCTATAGTGAGTCGTATTACGCGCGCTCACTGGCCGTCGTTTTA
CAACGTCGTGACTGGGAAAACCCTGGCGTTACCCAACTTAATCGCCTTGCAGCACATCCCCCTTTCGCCA
GCTGGCGTAATAGCGAAGAGGCCCGCACCGATCGCCCTTCCCAACAGTTGCGCAGCCTGAATGGCGAATG
GG
[124 nt withheld, positions 5253-5376]
C
[91 nt withheld, positions 5378-5468]
A
[49 nt withheld, positions 5470-5518]
CCTTTGACGTTGGAGTCCACGTTCTTT
[37 nt withheld, positions 5546-5582]
ACCCTATCTCGGTCTATTCTTTTGATTTATAAGGGATTTTGCCGATTTCGGCCTATTGGTTAAAAAATGA
GCTGATTTAACAAAAATTTAACGCGAATTTTAACAAAATATTAACGCTTACAATTTAGGTGG
Features (pLannotate 1.2.2; 22 found; start..end, strand, type, name):
     20..124     +  promoter       AmpR promoter: bla
    125..985     +  CDS            AmpR: β-lactamase; bla; confers resistance to ampicillin, carbenicillin, and related antibiotics
   1156..1744    +  rep_origin     ori: high-copy-number ColE1/pMB1/pBR322/pUC origin of replication
   1927..2019    +  CDS            lacI (fragment): lac repressor; lacI; The lac repressor binds to the lac operator to inhibit transcription in E. coli. This inhibition can be relieved by adding lactose or isopropyl-β-D-thiogalactopyranoside (IPTG).
   2032..2053    +  protein_bind   CAP binding site: CAP binding activates transcription in the presence of cAMP. E. coli catabolite activator protein
   2068..2098    +  promoter       lac promoter: promoter for the E. coli lac operon
   2106..2122    +  protein_bind   lac operator: The lac repressor binds to the lac operator to inhibit transcription in E. coli. This inhibition can be relieved by adding lactose or isopropyl-β-D-thiogalactopyranoside (IPTG). lac repressor encoded by lacI
   2167..2185    +  promoter       T3 promoter: promoter for bacteriophage T3 RNA polymerase
   2198..2238    +  misc_feature   MCS (fragment): pBluescript multiple cloning site
   2492..2626    +  polyA_signal   SV40 poly(A) signal: SV40 polyadenylation signal
   2939..2968    +  misc_feature   MCS (fragment): pUC18/19 multiple cloning site
   3109..3681    +  intron         β-globin intron: intron from rabbit β-globin gene
   3742..4449    +  CDS            mCherry: mCherry is a basic (constitutively fluorescent) red fluorescent protein published in 2004, derived from Discosoma sp.. It is reported to be a very rapidly-maturing monomer with low acid sensitivity.
   4456..4476    +  CDS            SV40 NLS: nuclear localization signal of SV40 (simian virus 40) large T antigen
   4480..4500    +  CDS            SV40 NLS: nuclear localization signal of SV40 (simian virus 40) large T antigen
   4504..4524    +  CDS            SV40 NLS: nuclear localization signal of SV40 (simian virus 40) large T antigen
   4587..4611    -  misc_feature   MCS (fragment): pBluescript multiple cloning site
   4631..4765    -  polyA_signal   SV40 poly(A) signal: SV40 polyadenylation signal
   4788..4871    -  CDS            large T antigen (fragment): large T antigen from SV40 (simian virus 40)
   5067..5085    -  promoter       T7 promoter: promoter for bacteriophage T7 RNA polymerase
   5093..5248    +  CDS            lacZα (fragment): LacZα fragment of β-galactosidase; lacZ fragment
   5253..5681    +  rep_origin     f1 ori (sequence partly withheld): f1 bacteriophage origin of replication; arrow indicates direction of (+) strand synthesis
