[The description below was written by a language model from this plasmid's Addgene catalogue record and pLannotate feature annotations shown in this document.]
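Description:
8xGliBS-IVS2-mCherry-NLS-polyA-Tol2 is a 5.7 kb Tol2 transposon-based reporter plasmid for zebrafish transgenesis, built on the pT2KXIG backbone. It is propagated in E. coli using a high-copy ColE1/pUC-type origin and ampicillin selection through the bla gene. The pBluescript-style framework also contributes an f1 origin, T3 and T7 promoters, and remnants of the lac promoter/operator and lacZα region, none of which play a role in the reporter function.

The payload is a Hedgehog pathway-responsive expression cassette. Eight tandem Gli binding sites are placed upstream of a delta-crystallin minimal promoter, so transcription depends on Gli transcription factors, the effectors of Hedgehog signalling. These promoter elements and the Tol2 transposon arms are given in the catalogue entry and construct name but were not picked up by the automated annotation; the unannotated stretches flanking the cassette would be consistent with them. Downstream of the promoter lies a rabbit β-globin intron (the IVS2 of the name), a common addition for improving transgene expression through splicing, followed by the mCherry coding sequence fused at its C-terminus to three tandem SV40 large T antigen nuclear localization signals. SV40 polyadenylation signals are annotated on both sides of the cassette, one upstream in the forward orientation and one downstream of the reporter annotated on the reverse strand.

Concentrating the red fluorescence in nuclei gives a compact, cell-resolved readout of pathway activity. The construct is intended for Tol2 transposase-mediated genomic integration in zebrafish, generating transgenic animals for in vivo imaging of Hedgehog pathway activation.
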