Addgene plasmid #84604: 8xGliBS-IVS2-mCherry-NLS-polyA-Tol2
Purpose: Tol2-based hedgehog signal reporter plasmid for zebrafish transgenesis
Depositing lab: James Chen. Depositing organization: Stanford University. Publication: In vivo imaging of Hedgehog pathway activation with a nuclear fluorescent reporter. Mich JK, Payumo AY, Rack PG, Chen JK. PLoS One. 2014 Jul 28;9(7):e103661. doi: 10.1371/journal.pone.0103661. eCollection 2014. PONE-D-14-13224 PubMed 25068273.
Backbone
  Vector backbone: pT2KXIG
  Backbone manufacturer: K. Kawakami lab
  Vector type: Zebrafish transgenesis
Growth in bacteria
  Bacterial resistance: Ampicillin, 100 μg/mL
  Growth temperature: 37°C
  Growth strain: DH5alpha
  Copy number: Unknown
Gene/Insert
  Gene/Insert name: mCherry
  Species: Synthetic
  Promoter: 8xGliBS-delta-crystallin minimal promoter
  Cloning method: Restriction Enzyme; 5′ cloning site XhoI (not destroyed); 3′ cloning site EcoRI (not destroyed)
  Sequencing primers: 5′ pBluescript-SK; 3′ unknown
Resource information
  A portion of this plasmid was derived from a plasmid made by: mCherry from pRSET-mCherry (R. Tsien); 8xGliBS-delta-crystallin from 8xGliBS-Luciferase (H. Kondoh)
Terms and licenses: Academic/Nonprofit Terms; Industry Terms: Not Available to Industry
How to cite: 8xGliBS-IVS2-mCherry-NLS-polyA-Tol2 was a gift from James Chen (Addgene plasmid # 84604 ; http://n2t.net/addgene:84604 ; RRID:Addgene_84604)
