>Addgene plasmid #84604 | 8xGliBS-IVS2-mCherry-NLS-polyA-Tol2 | addgene partial sequence | sequence record 163455 | mCherry-F 5'-ccccgtaatgcagaagaaga-3'
ATGTACCCCGAGGACGGCGCCCTGAAGGGCGAGATCAAGCAGAGGCTGAAGCTGAAGGACGGCGGCCACT
ACGACGCTGAGGTCAAGACCACCTACAAGGCCAAGAAGCCCGTGCAGCTGCCCGGCGCCTACAACGTCAA
CATCAAGTTGGACATCACCTCCCACAACGAGGACTACACCATCGTGGAACAGTACGAACGCGCCGAGGGC
CGCCACTCCACCGGCGGCATGGACGAGCTGTACAAGTCCGATCCAAAAAAGAAGAGAAAGGTAGATCCAA
AAAAGAAGAGAAAGGTAGATCCAAAAAAGAAGAGAAAGGTAGGGTACAAGAAGTGATAGGAATTCCTGCA
GAAGCTTGATATCGATGGATCCTGTACAAGTAAAGCGGCCGCCACCGCGGTGGAGCTCGAATTAATTCAT
CGATGATGATCCAGACATGATAAGATACATTGATGAGTTTGGACAAACCACAACTAGAATGCAGTGAAAA
AAATGCTTTATTTGTGAAATTTGTGATGCTATTGCTTTATTTGTAACCATTATAAGCTGCAATAAACAAG
TTAACAACAACAATTGCATTCATTTTATGTTTCAGGTTCAGGGGGAGGTGTGGGAGGTTTTTTAAAGCAA
GTAAAACCTCTACAAATGTGGTATGGCTGATTATGATCCTCTAGATCAGATCTAATACTCAAGTACAATT
TTAATGGAGTACTTTTTTACTTTTACTCAAGTAAGATTCTAGCCAGATACTTTTACTTTTAATTGAGTAA
AATTTTCCCTAAGTACTTGTACTTTCACTTGAGTAAAATTTTTGAGTACTTTTTACACCTCTGTCAAGAA
CCATATGCCGGTACCCAATTCGCCCTATAGTGAGTCGTATTACGCGCGCTCACTGGCCGTCGTTTTACAA
CGTCGTGACTGGG
