>Addgene plasmid #84604 | 8xGliBS-IVS2-mCherry-NLS-polyA-Tol2 | addgene partial sequence | sequence record 163456 | Bglob-intron-R 5'-TTTGCCCCCTCCATATAACA-3'
GGGTCCCCAAACTCACCCTGAAGTTCTCAGGATCGGTCGCTAGCTTGGCTGCCCGCACAGCCCTGCTCAC
CGTCTCCGCAGCTCAGCCCTGGCTGGTCGCTCCGTGCTCTCCGGTCTCACAGCCCCGCTTTTACGTGCCC
CGGAGCCTGGGCTGGCCCTGCAGGTCGACTCTAGAGGATCCCCGGGAACAGATTCGCGATCGAGAGCTTC
TACTTGGGTGTTCCCTGCTTGTCGGAGCTTCTACTTGGGTGTTCCCTGCTTGTCGAGGTCGAGAGCTTCT
ACTTGGGTGTTCCCTGCTTGTCGGAGCTTCTACTTGGGTGTTCCCTGCTTGTCGAGGTCGAGAGCTTCTA
CTTGGGTGTTCCCTGCTTGTCGGAGCTTCTACTTGGGTGTTCCCTGCTTGTCGAGGTCGAGAGCTTCTAC
TTGGGTGTTCCCTGCTTGTCGGAACTTCTACTTGGGTGTTCCCTGCTTGTCGAGGTCGATCGCGAATCTG
TTCCCGGGGATCCAGACATGATAA
